>Addgene plasmid #27792 | VCA | addgene partial sequence | sequence record 34801 | 27792 with pEXFP-3 (5' CAGGTTCAGGGGGAGGTGTGG 3')
AATGTGGTATGGCTGATTATGATCAGTTATCTAGATCCGGTGGATCCCTTGTACAGCTCGTCCATGCCGA
GAGTGATCCCGGCGGCGGTCACGAACTCCAGCAGGACCATGTGATCGCGCTTCTCGTTGGGGTCTTTGCT
CAGCTTGGACTGGTAGCTCAGGTAGTGGTTGTCGGGCAGCAGCACGGGGCCGTCGCCGATGGGGGTGTTC
TGCTGGTAGTGGTCGGCGAGCTGCACGCCGCCGTCCTCGATGTTGTGGCGGATCTTGAAGTTGGCCTTGA
TGCCGTTCTTCTGCTTGTCGGCGGTGATATAGACGTTGTGGCTGTTGTAGTTGTACTCCAGCTTGTGCCC
CAGGATGTTGCCGTCCTCCTTGAAGTCGATGCCCTTCAGCTCGATGCGGTTCACCAGGGTGTCGCCCTCG
AACTTCACCTCGGCGCGGGTCTTGTAGTTGCCGTCGTCCTTGAAGAAGATGGTGCGCTCCTGGACGTAGC
CTTCGGGCATGGCGGACTTGAAGAAGTCGTGCTGCTTCATGTGGTCGGGGTAGCGGGCGAAGCACTGCAG
GCCGCAGCCGAGGGTGGTCACGAGGGTGGGCCAGGGCACGGGCAGCTTGCCGGTGGTGCAGATGAGCTTC
AGGGTCAGCTTGCCGTAGGTGGCATCGCCCTCGCCCTCGCCGGACACGCTGAACTTGTGGCCGTTTACGT
CGCCGTCCAGCTCGACCAGGATGGGCACCACCCCGGTGAACAGCTCCTCGCCCTTGCTCACCCGTCGACT
GCAGAATTCCTTGTACAGCTCGTCCATGCCGAGAGTGATCCCGGCGGCGGTCACGAACTCCAGCAGGACC
ATGTGATC
