>Addgene plasmid #27792 | VCA | addgene partial sequence | sequence record 34802 | 27792 with CMV-F
TAGCAGAGCTGGTTTAGTGAACCGTCAGATCCGCTAGCGCTACCGGTCGCCACCATGGTGAGCAAGGGCG
AGGAGCTGTTCACCGGGGTGGTGCCCATCCTGGTCGAGCTGGACGGCGACGTAAACGGCCACAAGTTCAG
CGTGTCCGGCGAGGGCGAGGGCGATGCCACCTACGGCAAGCTGACCCTGAAGCTCATCTGCACCACCGGC
AAGCTGCCCGTGCCCTGGCCCACCCTCGTGACCACCCTCGGCTACGGCCTGCAGTGCTTCGCCCGCTACC
CCGACCACATGAAGCAGCACGACTTCTTCAAGTCCGCCATGCCCGAAGGCTACGTCCAGGAGCGCACCAT
CTTCTTCAAGGACGACGGCAACTACAAGACCCGCGCCGAGGTGAAGTTCGAGGGCGACACCCTGGTGAAC
CGCATCGAGCTGAAGGGCATCGACTTCAAGGAGGACGGCAACATCCTGGGGCACAAGCTGGAGTACAACT
ACAACAGCCACAACGTCTATATCACCGCCGACAAGCAGAAGAACGGCATCAAGGCCAACTTCAAGATCCG
CCACAACATCGAGGACGGCGGCGTGCAGCTCGCCGACCACTACCAGCAGAACACCCCCATCGGCGACGGC
CCCGTGCTGCTGCCCGACAACCACTACCTGAGCTACCAGTCCAAGCTGAGCAAAGACCCCAACGAGAAGC
GCGATCACATGGTCCTGCTGGAGTTCGTGACCGCCGCCGGGATCACTCTCGGCATGGACGAGCTGTACAA
GTCCGGACTCAGATCTGTGAGCAAGGGCGAGGAGCTGTTCACCGGGGGTGGTGCCCATCCTGGTCGAGCT
GGACGGCGACGTAAACGGCCACAAGTTCAGCGTGTCCGGCGAGGGCGA
