[The description below was written by a language model from this plasmid's Addgene catalogue record.]
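Description:
VCA is a mammalian expression plasmid built on the Clontech pEGFP-C1 backbone (about 3.9 kb without insert). It carries a roughly 2.1 kb insert encoding three fluorescent-protein modules joined in tandem in the order Venus, Cerulean, Amber. The insert sits between NheI and BamHI sites, both of which are retained. Because NheI lies upstream of the original EGFP coding region in this backbone family, the concatemer appears to take the place of EGFP rather than being fused to it. The record does not list the promoter or other regulatory elements. pEGFP-C1-type vectors normally drive expression from the CMV immediate-early promoter with an SV40 polyadenylation signal, and they carry a kanamycin/neomycin resistance cassette. This fits the recorded kanamycin selection in bacteria, where the plasmid is maintained at high copy.

The construct is catalogued as a stoichiometry standard and comes from work on FRET with multiple acceptors. Cerulean is a cyan donor and Venus a yellow acceptor. Amber is generally known as a Venus variant mutated so that it does not form a functional chromophore, which lets it act as a non-fluorescent, non-accepting placeholder of the same size and fold, although the record itself does not define it. VCA would therefore present one donor and one active acceptor at a fixed ratio and geometry, for comparison with related concatemers that have other arrangements. Each module is flanked by its own restriction sites (NheI–BspEI for Venus, BglII–SalI for Cerulean, SalI–BamHI for Amber), so units can be swapped individually. Because the fluorescent-protein sequences are repeated, the repository could not confirm the full insert by sequencing and relied on a diagnostic digest instead.
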