Addgene plasmid #27792: VCA
Depositing lab: Steven Vogel. Publication: Anomalous surplus energy transfer observed with multiple FRET acceptors. Koushik SV, Blank PS, Vogel SS. PLoS One. 2009 Nov 25;4(11):e8031. doi: 10.1371/journal.pone.0008031. PubMed 19946626.
Backbone
  Vector backbone: pEGFP-C1
  Backbone manufacturer: Clontech
  Backbone size w/o insert (bp): 3940
  Vector type: Mammalian Expression ; Stoichiometry standard
Growth in bacteria
  Bacterial resistance: Kanamycin, 50 μg/mL
  Growth temperature: 37°C
  Growth strain: DH5alpha
  Copy number: High Copy
Gene/Insert
  Gene/Insert name: Venus-Cerulean-Amber (alt name: VCA)
  Insert size (bp): 2110
  Cloning method: Restriction Enzyme; 5′ cloning site NheI (not destroyed); 3′ cloning site BamHI (not destroyed)
  Sequencing primers: 5′ CCAAAATCAACGGGACTTTCC; 3′ CAGGTTCAGGGGGAGGTGTGG
Terms and licenses: Academic/Nonprofit Terms; Industry Terms: Not Available to Industry
Depositor comments: Venus can be excised using a NheI-BSP E1 double digest; Cerulean by BglII-SalI and Amber by SalI-BamHI. The full insert can be released by a NheI-BamHI double-digest. Due to the multiple fluorescent protein repeats in this plasmid, Addgene is unable to confirm the entire insert by sequencing. Please see Addgene's diagnostic digest for this plasmid by clicking the Notes from Addgene link above.
How to cite: VCA was a gift from Steven Vogel (Addgene plasmid # 27792 ; http://n2t.net/addgene:27792 ; RRID:Addgene_27792)
